Addgene plasmid #128321: Cas9 gateway compatible
Purpose: (Empty Backbone) Cas9 C-terminal gateway fusion
Depositing lab: Alejandro Chavez. Depositing organization: Columbia University.
Backbone
  Vector backbone: pcDNA3.3-TOPO
  Backbone size (bp): 11000
  Vector type: Mammalian Expression, Synthetic Biology
  Promoter: CMV
  Selectable markers: Neomycin (select with G418)
Growth in bacteria
  Bacterial resistance: Chloramphenicol and Ampicillin, 25 & 100 μg/mL
  Growth temperature: 30°C
  Growth strain: ccdB Survival
  Copy number: High Copy
Terms and licenses: Academic/Nonprofit Terms; Industry Terms: Not Available to Industry
How to cite: Cas9 gateway compatible was a gift from Alejandro Chavez (Addgene plasmid # 128321 ; http://n2t.net/addgene:128321 ; RRID:Addgene_128321)
