[The description below was written by a language model from this plasmid's Addgene catalogue record and pLannotate feature annotations shown in this document.]
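Description:
Cas9 gateway compatible is an empty-backbone mammalian expression plasmid built on pcDNA3.3-TOPO and designed as a Gateway destination vector for making C-terminal fusions to Cas9. The two available sequence records (depositor-supplied and sequencing-derived, both about 11.4 kb) carry the same set of features and differ only in where numbering starts. In bacteria the plasmid replicates from a high-copy ColE1/pUC-type origin and carries an ampicillin resistance gene on the backbone. An f1 origin is also present. Because the Gateway cassette encodes the CcdB toxin, the unrecombined plasmid has to be maintained in a ccdB-tolerant strain, with chloramphenicol and ampicillin together selecting for retention of the cassette and the backbone.

The expression unit consists of the human CMV immediate-early enhancer and promoter driving the Streptococcus pyogenes Cas9 coding sequence, followed directly by an attR1–attR2 Gateway cassette and then the HSV TK polyadenylation signal. Between the attR sites lie a chloramphenicol acetyltransferase gene with its bacterial promoter and the ccdB counter-selection gene, preceded by a ccdA fragment. In an LR reaction with an entry clone, this cassette is swapped for the gene of interest. The incoming sequence is then placed downstream of Cas9 so that it can be expressed as a Cas9 fusion protein, while loss of ccdB allows recombinants to grow in standard E. coli strains. A separate SV40 promoter–neo–SV40 poly(A) cassette permits G418 selection of transfected mammalian cells. The record does not state whether the Cas9 is nuclease-active or mutated, nor does it annotate any nuclear localisation signals or linkers. The plasmid suits the modular construction of Cas9 effector fusions for synthetic biology work in mammalian cells.
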