Features (pLannotate 1.2.2; 25 found; start..end, strand, type, name):
     50..429     +  enhancer       CMV enhancer: human cytomegalovirus immediate early enhancer
    430..633     +  promoter       CMV promoter: human cytomegalovirus (CMV) immediate early promoter
    748..4851    +  CDS            cas9: CAS9_STRP1 - Also known as csn1 From Streptococcus pyogenes serotype M1.
   4921..5045    +  protein_bind   attR1: mutant version of attR; recombination site for the Gateway® LR reaction LR Clonase™
   5070..5100    +  promoter       lac UV5 promoter: E. coli lac promoter with an "up" mutation
   5124..5153    +  promoter       cat promoter (fragment): promoter of the E. coli cat gene encoding chloramphenicol acetyltransferase
   5154..5813    +  CDS            CmR: chloramphenicol acetyltransferase; cat; confers resistance to chloramphenicol
   5992..6150    +  CDS            ccdA (fragment): CCDA_ECO57 - Also known as H, letA. Experimental evidence at protein level: Swiss-Prot protein existence level 1. Antitoxin component of a type II toxin-antitoxin (TA) system which inhibits the post-segregational killing (PSK) of plasmid-free cells, also referred to as a plasmid addiction system. Binds to and blocks the activity of CcdB; will also remove bound CcdB protein from the CcdB-GyrA complex by forming a CcdA-CcdB complex, a process termed rejuvenation. Functions as a transcriptional corepressor for the ccdAB operon, repression also requires CcdB (By similarity). From Escherichia coli
   6155..6457    +  CDS            ccdB: CCDB_ECOLI - Also known as G, letB, letD. Experimental evidence at protein level: Swiss-Prot protein existence level 1. Toxic component of a type II toxin-antitoxin (TA) system, functioning in plasmid maintainence. Responsible for the post- segregational killing (PSK) of plasmid-free cells, also referred to as a plasmid addiction system. Half-life of over 2 hours. Cell killing by CcdB is accompanied by filamentation, defects in chromosome and plasmid segregation, defects in cell division, formation of anucleate cells, decreased DNA synthesis and plasmid loss. Interferes with the activity of DN
   6501..6625    -  protein_bind   attR2: mutant version of attR; recombination site for the Gateway® LR reaction LR Clonase™
   6675..6692    -  promoter       T3 promoter (fragment): promoter for bacteriophage T3 RNA polymerase
   6802..6850    +  polyA_signal   HSV TK poly(A) signal: herpes simplex virus thymidine kinase polyadenylation signal (Cole and Stacy, 1985)
   7052..7480    +  rep_origin     f1 ori (sequence partly withheld): f1 bacteriophage origin of replication; arrow indicates direction of (+) strand synthesis
   7494..7823    +  promoter       SV40 promoter: SV40 enhancer and early promoter
   7890..8681    +  CDS            neo: KKA2_KLEPN - Also known as kan, nptII. Experimental evidence at protein level: Swiss-Prot protein existence level 1. Resistance to kanamycin, neomycin, paromomycin, ribostamycin, butirosin and gentamicin B. From Klebsiella pneumoniae.
   8707..8865    +  CDS            ble (fragment): BLE_KLEPN - Experimental evidence at protein level: Swiss-Prot protein existence level 1. Binding protein with a strong affinity to the bleomycin family of antibiotics. Binds to CL990; an antimitotic-antibiotic compound. From Klebsiella pneumoniae.
   8860..8981    +  polyA_signal   SV40 poly(A) signal: SV40 polyadenylation signal
   9052..9074    -  protein_bind   lac operator (fragment): The lac repressor binds to the lac operator to inhibit transcription in E. coli. This inhibition can be relieved by adding lactose or isopropyl-β-D-thiogalactopyranoside (IPTG). lac repressor encoded by lacI
   9078..9108    -  promoter       lac promoter: promoter for the E. coli lac operon
   9123..9144    -  protein_bind   CAP binding site: CAP binding activates transcription in the presence of cAMP. E. coli catabolite activator protein
   9157..9249    -  CDS            lacI (fragment): lac repressor; lacI; The lac repressor binds to the lac operator to inhibit transcription in E. coli. This inhibition can be relieved by adding lactose or isopropyl-β-D-thiogalactopyranoside (IPTG).
   9432..10020   -  rep_origin     ori: high-copy-number ColE1/pMB1/pBR322/pUC origin of replication
  10191..11051   -  CDS            AmpR: β-lactamase; bla; confers resistance to ampicillin, carbenicillin, and related antibiotics
  11052..11156   -  promoter       AmpR promoter: bla
  11223..11267   -  misc_feature   bom (fragment): basis of mobility region from pBR322
>Addgene plasmid #128321 | Cas9 gateway compatible | depositor full sequence | sequence record 245785 | Cas9 gateway compatible sequence 11372 bps
GTTAGGCGTTTTGCGCTGCTTCGCGATGTACGGGCCAGATATACGCGTTGACATTGATTATTGACTAGTT
ATTAATAGTAATCAATTACGGGGTCATTAGTTCATAGCCCATATATGGAGTTCCGCGTTACATAACTTAC
GGTAAATGGCCCGCCTGGCTGACCGCCCAACGACCCCCGCCCATTGACGTCAATAATGACGTATGTTCCC
ATAGTAACGCCAATAGGGACTTTCCATTGACGTCAATGGGTGGAGTATTTACGGTAAACTGCCCACTTGG
CAGTACATCAAGTGTATCATATGCCAAGTACGCCCCCTATTGACGTCAATGACGGTAAATGGCCCGCCTG
GCATTATGCCCAGTACATGACCTTATGGGACTTTCCTACTTGGCAGTACATCTACGTATTAGTCATCGCT
ATTACCATGGTGATGCGGTTTTGGCAGTACATCAATGGGCGTGGATAGCGGTTTGACTCACGGGGATTTC
CAAGTCTCCACCCCATTGACGTCAATGGGAGTTTGTTTTGGCACCAAAATCAACGGGACTTTCCAAAATG
TCGTAACAACTCCGCCCCATTGACGCAAATGGGCGGTAGGCGTGTACGGTGGGAGGTCTATATAAGCAGA
GCTCGTTTAGTGAACCGTCAGATCGCCTGGAGACGCCATCCACGCTGTTTTGACCTCCATAGAAGACACC
GGGACCGATCCAGCCTCCGGACTCTAGAGGATCGAACCCTTGCCACCATGGACAAGAAGTACTCCATTGG
GCTCGATATCGGCACAAACAGCGTCGGCTGGGCCGTCATTACGGACGAGTACAAGGTGCCGAGCAAAAAA
TTCAAAGTTCTGGGCAATACCGATCGCCACAGCATAAAGAAGAACCTCATTGGCGCCCTCCTGTTCGACT
CCGGGGAGACGGCCGAAGCCACGCGGCTCAAAAGAACAGCACGGCGCAGATATACCCGCAGAAAGAATCG
GATCTGCTACCTGCAGGAGATCTTTAGTAATGAGATGGCTAAGGTGGATGACTCTTTCTTCCATAGGCTG
GAGGAGTCCTTTTTGGTGGAGGAGGATAAAAAGCACGAGCGCCACCCAATCTTTGGCAATATCGTGGACG
AGGTGGCGTACCATGAAAAGTACCCAACCATATATCATCTGAGGAAGAAGCTTGTAGACAGTACTGATAA
GGCTGACTTGCGGTTGATCTATCTCGCGCTGGCGCATATGATCAAATTTCGGGGACACTTCCTCATCGAG
GGGGACCTGAACCCAGACAACAGCGATGTCGACAAACTCTTTATCCAACTGGTTCAGACTTACAATCAGC
TTTTCGAAGAGAACCCGATCAACGCATCCGGAGTTGACGCCAAAGCAATCCTGAGCGCTAGGCTGTCCAA
ATCCCGGCGGCTCGAAAACCTCATCGCACAGCTCCCTGGGGAGAAGAAGAACGGCCTGTTTGGTAATCTT
ATCGCCCTGTCACTCGGGCTGACCCCCAACTTTAAATCTAACTTCGACCTGGCCGAAGATGCCAAGCTTC
AACTGAGCAAAGACACCTACGATGATGATCTCGACAATCTGCTGGCCCAGATCGGCGACCAGTACGCAGA
CCTTTTTTTGGCGGCAAAGAACCTGTCAGACGCCATTCTGCTGAGTGATATTCTGCGAGTGAACACGGAG
ATCACCAAAGCTCCGCTGAGCGCTAGTATGATCAAGCGCTATGATGAGCACCACCAAGACTTGACTTTGC
TGAAGGCCCTTGTCAGACAGCAACTGCCTGAGAAGTACAAGGAAATTTTCTTCGATCAGTCTAAAAATGG
CTACGCCGGATACATTGACGGCGGAGCAAGCCAGGAGGAATTTTACAAATTTATTAAGCCCATCTTGGAA
AAAATGGACGGCACCGAGGAGCTGCTGGTAAAGCTTAACAGAGAAGATCTGTTGCGCAAACAGCGCACTT
TCGACAATGGAAGCATCCCCCACCAGATTCACCTGGGCGAACTGCACGCTATCCTCAGGCGGCAAGAGGA
TTTCTACCCCTTTTTGAAAGATAACAGGGAAAAGATTGAGAAAATCCTCACATTTCGGATACCCTACTAT
GTAGGCCCCCTCGCCCGGGGAAATTCCAGATTCGCGTGGATGACTCGCAAATCAGAAGAGACCATCACTC
CCTGGAACTTCGAGGAAGTCGTGGATAAGGGGGCCTCTGCCCAGTCCTTCATCGAAAGGATGACTAACTT
TGATAAAAATCTGCCTAACGAAAAGGTGCTTCCTAAACACTCTCTGCTGTACGAGTACTTCACAGTTTAT
AACGAGCTCACCAAGGTCAAATACGTCACAGAAGGGATGAGAAAGCCAGCATTCCTGTCTGGAGAGCAGA
AGAAAGCTATCGTGGACCTCCTCTTCAAGACGAACCGGAAAGTTACCGTGAAACAGCTCAAAGAAGACTA
TTTCAAAAAGATTGAATGTTTCGACTCTGTTGAAATCAGCGGAGTGGAGGATCGCTTCAACGCATCCCTG
GGAACGTATCACGATCTCCTGAAAATCATTAAAGACAAGGACTTCCTGGACAATGAGGAGAACGAGGACA
TTCTTGAGGACATTGTCCTCACCCTTACGTTGTTTGAAGATAGGGAGATGATTGAAGAACGCTTGAAAAC
TTACGCTCATCTCTTCGACGACAAAGTCATGAAACAGCTCAAGAGGCGCCGATATACAGGATGGGGGCGG
CTGTCAAGAAAACTGATCAATGGGATCCGAGACAAGCAGAGTGGAAAGACAATCCTGGATTTTCTTAAGT
CCGATGGATTTGCCAACCGGAACTTCATGCAGTTGATCCATGATGACTCTCTCACCTTTAAGGAGGACAT
CCAGAAAGCACAAGTTTCTGGCCAGGGGGACAGTCTTCACGAGCACATCGCTAATCTTGCAGGTAGCCCA
GCTATCAAAAAGGGAATACTGCAGACCGTTAAGGTCGTGGATGAACTCGTCAAAGTAATGGGAAGGCATA
AGCCCGAGAATATCGTTATCGAGATGGCCCGAGAGAACCAAACTACCCAGAAGGGACAGAAGAACAGTAG
GGAAAGGATGAAGAGGATTGAAGAGGGTATAAAAGAACTGGGGTCCCAAATCCTTAAGGAACACCCAGTT
GAAAACACCCAGCTTCAGAATGAGAAGCTCTACCTGTACTACCTGCAGAACGGCAGGGACATGTACGTGG
ATCAGGAACTGGACATCAATCGGCTCTCCGACTACGACGTGGATCATATCGTGCCCCAGTCTTTTCTCAA
AGATGATTCTATTGATAATAAAGTGTTGACAAGATCCGATAAAAATAGAGGGAAGAGTGATAACGTCCCC
TCAGAAGAAGTTGTCAAGAAAATGAAAAATTATTGGCGGCAGCTGCTGAACGCCAAACTGATCACACAAC
GGAAGTTCGATAATCTGACTAAGGCTGAACGAGGTGGCCTGTCTGAGTTGGATAAAGCCGGCTTCATCAA
AAGGCAGCTTGTTGAGACACGCCAGATCACCAAGCACGTGGCCCAAATTCTCGATTCACGCATGAACACC
AAGTACGATGAAAATGACAAACTGATTCGAGAGGTGAAAGTTATTACTCTGAAGTCTAAGCTGGTCTCAG
ATTTCAGAAAGGACTTTCAGTTTTATAAGGTGAGAGAGATCAACAATTACCACCATGCGCATGATGCCTA
CCTGAATGCAGTGGTAGGCACTGCACTTATCAAAAAATATCCCAAGCTTGAATCTGAATTTGTTTACGGA
GACTATAAAGTGTACGATGTTAGGAAAATGATCGCAAAGTCTGAGCAGGAAATAGGCAAGGCCACCGCTA
AGTACTTCTTTTACAGCAATATTATGAATTTTTTCAAGACCGAGATTACACTGGCCAATGGAGAGATTCG
GAAGCGACCACTTATCGAAACAAACGGAGAAACAGGAGAAATCGTGTGGGACAAGGGTAGGGATTTCGCG
ACAGTCCGGAAGGTCCTGTCCATGCCGCAGGTGAACATCGTTAAAAAGACCGAAGTACAGACCGGAGGCT
TCTCCAAGGAAAGTATCCTCCCGAAAAGGAACAGCGACAAGCTGATCGCACGCAAAAAAGATTGGGACCC
CAAGAAATACGGCGGATTCGATTCTCCTACAGTCGCTTACAGTGTACTGGTTGTGGCCAAAGTGGAGAAA
GGGAAGTCTAAAAAACTCAAAAGCGTCAAGGAACTGCTGGGCATCACAATCATGGAGCGATCAAGCTTCG
AAAAAAACCCCATCGACTTTCTCGAGGCGAAAGGATATAAAGAGGTCAAAAAAGACCTCATCATTAAGCT
TCCCAAGTACTCTCTCTTTGAGCTTGAAAACGGCCGGAAACGAATGCTCGCTAGTGCGGGCGAGCTGCAG
AAAGGTAACGAGCTGGCACTGCCCTCTAAATACGTTAATTTCTTGTATCTGGCCAGCCACTATGAAAAGC
TCAAAGGGTCTCCCGAAGATAATGAGCAGAAGCAGCTGTTCGTGGAACAACACAAACACTACCTTGATGA
GATCATCGAGCAAATAAGCGAATTCTCCAAAAGAGTGATCCTCGCCGACGCTAACCTCGATAAGGTGCTT
TCTGCTTACAATAAGCACAGGGATAAGCCCATCAGGGAGCAGGCAGAAAACATTATCCACTTGTTTACTC
TGACCAACTTGGGCGCGCCTGCAGCCTTCAAGTACTTCGACACCACCATAGACAGAAAGCGGTACACCTC
TACAAAGGAGGTCCTGGACGCCACACTGATTCATCAGTCAATTACGGGGCTCTATGAAACAAGAATCGAC
CTCTCTCAGCTCGGTGGAGACAGCAGGGCTGACCCCAAGAAGAAGAGGAAGGTGTCGCCAGGGATCCGTC
GACTTGACGCGTTGATATCAACAAGTTTGTACAAAAAAGCTGAACGAGAAACGTAAAATGATATAAATAT
CAATATATTAAATTAGATTTTGCATAAAAAACAGACTACATAATACTGTAAAACACAACATATCCAGTCA
CTATGGCGGCCGCATTAGGCACCCCAGGCTTTACACTTTATGCTTCCGGCTCGTATAATGTGTGGATTTT
GAGTTAGGATCCGTCGAGATTTTCAGGAGCTAAGGAAGCTAAAATGGAGAAAAAAATCACTGGATATACC
ACCGTTGATATATCCCAATGGCATCGTAAAGAACATTTTGAGGCATTTCAGTCAGTTGCTCAATGTACCT
ATAACCAGACCGTTCAGCTGGATATTACGGCCTTTTTAAAGACCGTAAAGAAAAATAAGCACAAGTTTTA
TCCGGCCTTTATTCACATTCTTGCCCGCCTGATGAATGCTCATCCGGAATTCCGTATGGCAATGAAAGAC
GGTGAGCTGGTGATATGGGATAGTGTTCACCCTTGTTACACCGTTTTCCATGAGCAAACTGAAACGTTTT
CATCGCTCTGGAGTGAATACCACGACGATTTCCGGCAGTTTCTACACATATATTCGCAAGATGTGGCGTG
TTACGGTGAAAACCTGGCCTATTTCCCTAAAGGGTTTATTGAGAATATGTTTTTCGTCTCAGCCAATCCC
TGGGTGAGTTTCACCAGTTTTGATTTAAACGTGGCCAATATGGACAACTTCTTCGCCCCCGTTTTCACCA
TGGGCAAATATTATACGCAAGGCGACAAGGTGCTGATGCCGCTGGCGATTCAGGTTCATCATGCCGTTTG
TGATGGCTTCCATGTCGGCAGAATGCTTAATGAATTACAACAGTACTGCGATGAGTGGCAGGGCGGGGCG
TAAAGATCTGGATCCGGCTTACTAAAAGCCAGATAACAGTATGCGTATTTGCGCGCTGATTTTTGCGGTA
TAAGAATATATACTGATATGTATACCCGAAGTATGTCAAAAAGAGGTATGCTATGAAGCAGCGTATTACA
GTGACAGTTGACAGCGACAGCTATCAGTTGCTCAAGGCATATATGATGTCAATATCTCCGGTCTGGTAAG
CACAACCATGCAGAATGAAGCCCGTCGTCTGCGTGCCGAACGCTGGAAAGCGGAAAATCAGGAAGGGATG
GCTGAGGTCGCCCGGTTTATTGAAATGAACGGCTCTTTTGCTGACGAGAACAGGGGCTGGTGAAATGCAG
TTTAAGGTTTACACCTATAAAAGAGAGAGCCGTTATCGTCTGTTTGTGGATGTACAGAGTGATATTATTG
ACACGCCCGGGCGACGGATGGTGATCCCCCTGGCCAGTGCACGTCTGCTGTCAGATAAAGTCTCCCGTGA
ACTTTACCCGGTGGTGCATATCGGGGATGAAAGCTGGCGCATGATGACCACCGATATGGCCAGTGTGCCG
GTCTCCGTTATCGGGGAAGAAGTGGCTGATCTCAGCCACCGCGAAAATGACATCAAAAACGCCATTAACC
TGATGTTCTGGGGAATATAAATGTCAGGCTCCCTTATACACAGCCAGTCTGCAGGTCGACCATAGTGACT
GGATATGTTGTGTTTTACAGTATTATGTAGTCTGTTTTTTATGCAAAATCTAATTTAATATATTGATATT
TATATCATTTTACGTTTCTCGTTCAGCTTTCTTGTACAAAGTGGTTGATATCATCTAGAGCGGCCGCAGG
TACCTGAATAACTAAGGCCGCTTCCCTTTAGTGAGGGTTAATGCTTCGAGCAGACAAAGGGTTCGATCCC
TACCGGTTAGTAATGAGTTTAAACGGGGGAGGCTAACTGAAACACGGAAGGAGACAATACCGGAAGGAAC
CCGCGCTATGACGGCAATAAAAAGACAGAATAAAACGCACGGGTGTTGGGTCGTTTGTTCATAAACGCGG
GGTTCGGTCCCAGGGCTGGCACTCTGTCGATACCCCACCGAGACCCCATTGGGGCCAATACGCCCGCGTT
TCTTCCTTTTCCCCACCCCACCCCCCAAGTTCGGGTGAAGGCCCAGGGCTCGCAGCCAACGTCGGGGCGG
CAGGCCCTGCCATAGCAGATCTGCGCAGCTGGGGCTCTAGGGGGTATCCCC
[124 nt withheld, positions 7052-7175]
C
[32 nt withheld, positions 7177-7208]
CA
[57 nt withheld, positions 7211-7267]
A
[49 nt withheld, positions 7269-7317]
CCTTTGACGTTGGAGTCCACGTTCTTT
[37 nt withheld, positions 7345-7381]
ACCCTATCTCGGTCTATTCTTTTGATTTATAAGGGATTTTGGGGATTTCGGCCTATTGGTTAAAAAATGA
GCTGATTTAACAAAAATTTAACGCGAATTAATTCTGTGGAATGTGTGTCAGTTAGGGTGTGGAAAGTCCC
CAGGCTCCCCAGCAGGCAGAAGTATGCAAAGCATGCATCTCAATTAGTCAGCAACCAGGTGTGGAAAGTC
CCCAGGCTCCCCAGCAGGCAGAAGTATGCAAAGCATGCATCTCAATTAGTCAGCAACCATAGTCCCGCCC
CTAACTCCGCCCATCCCGCCCCTAACTCCGCCCAGTTCCGCCCATTCTCCGCCCCATGGCTGACTAATTT
TTTTTATTTATGCAGAGGCCGAGGCCGCCTCTGCCTCTGAGCTATTCCAGAAGTAGTGAGGAGGCTTTTT
TGGAGGCCTAGGCTTTTGCAAAAAGCTCCCGGGAGCTTGTATATCCATTTTCGGATCTGATCAAGAGACA
GGATGAGGATCGTTTCGCATGATTGAACAAGATGGATTGCACGCAGGTTCTCCGGCCGCTTGGGTGGAGA
GGCTATTCGGCTATGACTGGGCACAACAGACAATCGGCTGCTCTGATGCCGCCGTGTTCCGGCTGTCAGC
GCAGGGGCGCCCGGTTCTTTTTGTCAAGACCGACCTGTCCGGTGCCCTGAATGAACTGCAGGACGAGGCA
GCGCGGCTATCGTGGCTGGCCACGACGGGCGTTCCTTGCGCAGCTGTGCTCGACGTTGTCACTGAAGCGG
GAAGGGACTGGCTGCTATTGGGCGAAGTGCCGGGGCAGGATCTCCTGTCATCTCACCTTGCTCCTGCCGA
GAAAGTATCCATCATGGCTGATGCAATGCGGCGGCTGCATACGCTTGATCCGGCTACCTGCCCATTCGAC
CACCAAGCGAAACATCGCATCGAGCGAGCACGTACTCGGATGGAAGCCGGTCTTGTCGATCAGGATGATC
TGGACGAAGAGCATCAGGGGCTCGCGCCAGCCGAACTGTTCGCCAGGCTCAAGGCGCGCATGCCCGACGG
CGAGGATCTCGTCGTGACCCATGGCGATGCCTGCTTGCCGAATATCATGGTGGAAAATGGCCGCTTTTCT
GGATTCATCGACTGTGGCCGGCTGGGTGTGGCGGACCGCTATCAGGACATAGCGTTGGCTACCCGTGATA
TTGCTGAAGAGCTTGGCGGCGAATGGGCTGACCGCTTCCTCGTGCTTTACGGTATCGCCGCTCCCGATTC
GCAGCGCATCGCCTTCTATCGCCTTCTTGACGAGTTCTTCTGAGCGGGACTCTGGGGTTCGCGAAATGAC
CGACCAAGCGACGCCCAACCTGCCATCACGAGATTTCGATTCCACCGCCGCCTTCTATGAAAGGTTGGGC
TTCGGAATCGTTTTCCGGGACGCCGGCTGGATGATCCTCCAGCGCGGGGATCTCATGCTGGAGTTCTTCG
CCCACCCCAACTTGTTTATTGCAGCTTATAATGGTTACAAATAAAGCAATAGCATCACAAATTTCACAAA
TAAAGCATTTTTTTCACTGCATTCTAGTTGTGGTTTGTCCAAACTCATCAATGTATCTTATCATGTCTGT
ATACCGTCGACCTCTAGCTAGAGCTTGGCGTAATCATGGTCATAGCTGTTTCCTGTGTGAAATTGTTATC
CGCTCACAATTCCACACAACATACGAGCCGGAAGCATAAAGTGTAAAGCCTGGGGTGCCTAATGAGTGAG
CTAACTCACATTAATTGCGTTGCGCTCACTGCCCGCTTTCCAGTCGGGAAACCTGTCGTGCCAGCTGCAT
TAATGAATCGGCCAACGCGCGGGGAGAGGCGGTTTGCGTATTGGGCGCTCTTCCGCTTCCTCGCTCACTG
ACTCGCTGCGCTCGGTCGTTCGGCTGCGGCGAGCGGTATCAGCTCACTCAAAGGCGGTAATACGGTTATC
CACAGAATCAGGGGATAACGCAGGAAAGAACATGTGAGCAAAAGGCCAGCAAAAGGCCAGGAACCGTAAA
AAGGCCGCGTTGCTGGCGTTTTTCCATAGGCTCCGCCCCCCTGACGAGCATCACAAAAATCGACGCTCAA
GTCAGAGGTGGCGAAACCCGACAGGACTATAAAGATACCAGGCGTTTCCCCCTGGAAGCTCCCTCGTGCG
CTCTCCTGTTCCGACCCTGCCGCTTACCGGATACCTGTCCGCCTTTCTCCCTTCGGGAAGCGTGGCGCTT
TCTCAATGCTCACGCTGTAGGTATCTCAGTTCGGTGTAGGTCGTTCGCTCCAAGCTGGGCTGTGTGCACG
AACCCCCCGTTCAGCCCGACCGCTGCGCCTTATCCGGTAACTATCGTCTTGAGTCCAACCCGGTAAGACA
CGACTTATCGCCACTGGCAGCAGCCACTGGTAACAGGATTAGCAGAGCGAGGTATGTAGGCGGTGCTACA
GAGTTCTTGAAGTGGTGGCCTAACTACGGCTACACTAGAAGGACAGTATTTGGTATCTGCGCTCTGCTGA
AGCCAGTTACCTTCGGAAAAAGAGTTGGTAGCTCTTGATCCGGCAAACAAACCACCGCTGGTAGCGGTGG
TTTTTTTGTTTGCAAGCAGCAGATTACGCGCAGAAAAAAAGGATCTCAAGAAGATCCTTTGATCTTTTCT
ACGGGGTCTGACGCTCAGTGGAACGAAAACTCACGTTAAGGGATTTTGGTCATGAGATTATCAAAAAGGA
TCTTCACCTAGATCCTTTTAAATTAAAAATGAAGTTTTAAATCAATCTAAAGTATATATGAGTAAACTTG
GTCTGACAGTTACCAATGCTTAATCAGTGAGGCACCTATCTCAGCGATCTGTCTATTTCGTTCATCCATA
GTTGCCTGACTCCCCGTCGTGTAGATAACTACGATACGGGAGGGCTTACCATCTGGCCCCAGTGCTGCAA
TGATACCGCGAGACCCACGCTCACCGGCTCCAGATTTATCAGCAATAAACCAGCCAGCCGGAAGGGCCGA
GCGCAGAAGTGGTCCTGCAACTTTATCCGCCTCCATCCAGTCTATTAATTGTTGCCGGGAAGCTAGAGTA
AGTAGTTCGCCAGTTAATAGTTTGCGCAACGTTGTTGCCATTGCTACAGGCATCGTGGTGTCACGCTCGT
CGTTTGGTATGGCTTCATTCAGCTCCGGTTCCCAACGATCAAGGCGAGTTACATGATCCCCCATGTTGTG
CAAAAAAGCGGTTAGCTCCTTCGGTCCTCCGATCGTTGTCAGAAGTAAGTTGGCCGCAGTGTTATCACTC
ATGGTTATGGCAGCACTGCATAATTCTCTTACTGTCATGCCATCCGTAAGATGCTTTTCTGTGACTGGTG
AGTACTCAACCAAGTCATTCTGAGAATAGTGTATGCGGCGACCGAGTTGCTCTTGCCCGGCGTCAATACG
GGATAATACCGCGCCACATAGCAGAACTTTAAAAGTGCTCATCATTGGAAAACGTTCTTCGGGGCGAAAA
CTCTCAAGGATCTTACCGCTGTTGAGATCCAGTTCGATGTAACCCACTCGTGCACCCAACTGATCTTCAG
CATCTTTTACTTTCACCAGCGTTTCTGGGTGAGCAAAAACAGGAAGGCAAAATGCCGCAAAAAAGGGAAT
AAGGGCGACACGGAAATGTTGAATACTCATACTCTTCCTTTTTCAATATTATTGAAGCATTTATCAGGGT
TATTGTCTCATGAGCGGATACATATTTGAATGTATTTAGAAAAATAAACAAATAGGGGTTCCGCGCACAT
TTCCCCGAAAAGTGCCACCTGACGTCGACGGATCGGGAGATCTCCCGATCCCCTATGGTCGACTCTCAGT
ACAATCTGCTCTGATGCCGCATAGTTAAGCCAGTATCTGCTCCCTGCTTGTGTGTTGGAGGTCGCTGAGT
AGTGCGCGAGCAAAATTTAAGCTACAACAAGGCAAGGCTTGACCGACAATTGCATGAAGAATCTGCTTAG
G
