Features (pLannotate 1.2.2; 25 found; start..end, strand, type, name):
    195..574     +  enhancer       CMV enhancer: human cytomegalovirus immediate early enhancer
    575..778     +  promoter       CMV promoter: human cytomegalovirus (CMV) immediate early promoter
    893..4996    +  CDS            cas9: CAS9_STRP1 - Also known as csn1 From Streptococcus pyogenes serotype M1.
   5066..5190    +  protein_bind   attR1: mutant version of attR; recombination site for the Gateway® LR reaction LR Clonase™
   5215..5245    +  promoter       lac UV5 promoter: E. coli lac promoter with an "up" mutation
   5269..5298    +  promoter       cat promoter (fragment): promoter of the E. coli cat gene encoding chloramphenicol acetyltransferase
   5299..5958    +  CDS            CmR: chloramphenicol acetyltransferase; cat; confers resistance to chloramphenicol
   6137..6295    +  CDS            ccdA (fragment): CCDA_ECO57 - Also known as H, letA. Experimental evidence at protein level: Swiss-Prot protein existence level 1. Antitoxin component of a type II toxin-antitoxin (TA) system which inhibits the post-segregational killing (PSK) of plasmid-free cells, also referred to as a plasmid addiction system. Binds to and blocks the activity of CcdB; will also remove bound CcdB protein from the CcdB-GyrA complex by forming a CcdA-CcdB complex, a process termed rejuvenation. Functions as a transcriptional corepressor for the ccdAB operon, repression also requires CcdB (By similarity). From Escherichia coli
   6300..6602    +  CDS            ccdB: CCDB_ECOLI - Also known as G, letB, letD. Experimental evidence at protein level: Swiss-Prot protein existence level 1. Toxic component of a type II toxin-antitoxin (TA) system, functioning in plasmid maintainence. Responsible for the post- segregational killing (PSK) of plasmid-free cells, also referred to as a plasmid addiction system. Half-life of over 2 hours. Cell killing by CcdB is accompanied by filamentation, defects in chromosome and plasmid segregation, defects in cell division, formation of anucleate cells, decreased DNA synthesis and plasmid loss. Interferes with the activity of DN
   6646..6770    -  protein_bind   attR2: mutant version of attR; recombination site for the Gateway® LR reaction LR Clonase™
   6820..6837    -  promoter       T3 promoter (fragment): promoter for bacteriophage T3 RNA polymerase
   6947..6995    +  polyA_signal   HSV TK poly(A) signal: herpes simplex virus thymidine kinase polyadenylation signal (Cole and Stacy, 1985)
   7197..7625    +  rep_origin     f1 ori (sequence partly withheld): f1 bacteriophage origin of replication; arrow indicates direction of (+) strand synthesis
   7639..7968    +  promoter       SV40 promoter: SV40 enhancer and early promoter
   8035..8826    +  CDS            neo: KKA2_KLEPN - Also known as kan, nptII. Experimental evidence at protein level: Swiss-Prot protein existence level 1. Resistance to kanamycin, neomycin, paromomycin, ribostamycin, butirosin and gentamicin B. From Klebsiella pneumoniae.
   8852..9010    +  CDS            ble (fragment): BLE_KLEPN - Experimental evidence at protein level: Swiss-Prot protein existence level 1. Binding protein with a strong affinity to the bleomycin family of antibiotics. Binds to CL990; an antimitotic-antibiotic compound. From Klebsiella pneumoniae.
   9005..9126    +  polyA_signal   SV40 poly(A) signal: SV40 polyadenylation signal
   9197..9219    -  protein_bind   lac operator (fragment): The lac repressor binds to the lac operator to inhibit transcription in E. coli. This inhibition can be relieved by adding lactose or isopropyl-β-D-thiogalactopyranoside (IPTG). lac repressor encoded by lacI
   9223..9253    -  promoter       lac promoter: promoter for the E. coli lac operon
   9268..9289    -  protein_bind   CAP binding site: CAP binding activates transcription in the presence of cAMP. E. coli catabolite activator protein
   9302..9394    -  CDS            lacI (fragment): lac repressor; lacI; The lac repressor binds to the lac operator to inhibit transcription in E. coli. This inhibition can be relieved by adding lactose or isopropyl-β-D-thiogalactopyranoside (IPTG).
   9577..10165   -  rep_origin     ori: high-copy-number ColE1/pMB1/pBR322/pUC origin of replication
  10336..11196   -  CDS            AmpR: β-lactamase; bla; confers resistance to ampicillin, carbenicillin, and related antibiotics
  11197..11301   -  promoter       AmpR promoter: bla
  11360..40      -  misc_feature   bom (fragment) (across the origin): basis of mobility region from pBR322
>Addgene plasmid #128321 | Cas9 gateway compatible | addgene full sequence | sequence record 255032 | Addgene NGS Result
CAGTACAATCTGCTCTGATGCCGCATAGTTAAGCCAGTATCTGCTCCCTGCTTGTGTGTTGGAGGTCGCT
GAGTAGTGCGCGAGCAAAATTTAAGCTACAACAAGGCAAGGCTTGACCGACAATTGCATGAAGAATCTGC
TTAGGGTTAGGCGTTTTGCGCTGCTTCGCGATGTACGGGCCAGATATACGCGTTGACATTGATTATTGAC
TAGTTATTAATAGTAATCAATTACGGGGTCATTAGTTCATAGCCCATATATGGAGTTCCGCGTTACATAA
CTTACGGTAAATGGCCCGCCTGGCTGACCGCCCAACGACCCCCGCCCATTGACGTCAATAATGACGTATG
TTCCCATAGTAACGCCAATAGGGACTTTCCATTGACGTCAATGGGTGGAGTATTTACGGTAAACTGCCCA
CTTGGCAGTACATCAAGTGTATCATATGCCAAGTACGCCCCCTATTGACGTCAATGACGGTAAATGGCCC
GCCTGGCATTATGCCCAGTACATGACCTTATGGGACTTTCCTACTTGGCAGTACATCTACGTATTAGTCA
TCGCTATTACCATGGTGATGCGGTTTTGGCAGTACATCAATGGGCGTGGATAGCGGTTTGACTCACGGGG
ATTTCCAAGTCTCCACCCCATTGACGTCAATGGGAGTTTGTTTTGGCACCAAAATCAACGGGACTTTCCA
AAATGTCGTAACAACTCCGCCCCATTGACGCAAATGGGCGGTAGGCGTGTACGGTGGGAGGTCTATATAA
GCAGAGCTCGTTTAGTGAACCGTCAGATCGCCTGGAGACGCCATCCACGCTGTTTTGACCTCCATAGAAG
ACACCGGGACCGATCCAGCCTCCGGACTCTAGAGGATCGAACCCTTGCCACCATGGACAAGAAGTACTCC
ATTGGGCTCGATATCGGCACAAACAGCGTCGGCTGGGCCGTCATTACGGACGAGTACAAGGTGCCGAGCA
AAAAATTCAAAGTTCTGGGCAATACCGATCGCCACAGCATAAAGAAGAACCTCATTGGCGCCCTCCTGTT
CGACTCCGGGGAGACGGCCGAAGCCACGCGGCTCAAAAGAACAGCACGGCGCAGATATACCCGCAGAAAG
AATCGGATCTGCTACCTGCAGGAGATCTTTAGTAATGAGATGGCTAAGGTGGATGACTCTTTCTTCCATA
GGCTGGAGGAGTCCTTTTTGGTGGAGGAGGATAAAAAGCACGAGCGCCACCCAATCTTTGGCAATATCGT
GGACGAGGTGGCGTACCATGAAAAGTACCCAACCATATATCATCTGAGGAAGAAGCTTGTAGACAGTACT
GATAAGGCTGACTTGCGGTTGATCTATCTCGCGCTGGCGCATATGATCAAATTTCGGGGACACTTCCTCA
TCGAGGGGGACCTGAACCCAGACAACAGCGATGTCGACAAACTCTTTATCCAACTGGTTCAGACTTACAA
TCAGCTTTTCGAAGAGAACCCGATCAACGCATCCGGAGTTGACGCCAAAGCAATCCTGAGCGCTAGGCTG
TCCAAATCCCGGCGGCTCGAAAACCTCATCGCACAGCTCCCTGGGGAGAAGAAGAACGGCCTGTTTGGTA
ATCTTATCGCCCTGTCACTCGGGCTGACCCCCAACTTTAAATCTAACTTCGACCTGGCCGAAGATGCCAA
GCTTCAACTGAGCAAAGACACCTACGATGATGATCTCGACAATCTGCTGGCCCAGATCGGCGACCAGTAC
GCAGACCTTTTTTTGGCGGCAAAGAACCTGTCAGACGCCATTCTGCTGAGTGATATTCTGCGAGTGAACA
CGGAGATCACCAAAGCTCCGCTGAGCGCTAGTATGATCAAGCGCTATGATGAGCACCACCAAGACTTGAC
TTTGCTGAAGGCCCTTGTCAGACAGCAACTGCCTGAGAAGTACAAGGAAATTTTCTTCGATCAGTCTAAA
AATGGCTACGCCGGATACATTGACGGCGGAGCAAGCCAGGAGGAATTTTACAAATTTATTAAGCCCATCT
TGGAAAAAATGGACGGCACCGAGGAGCTGCTGGTAAAGCTTAACAGAGAAGATCTGTTGCGCAAACAGCG
CACTTTCGACAATGGAAGCATCCCCCACCAGATTCACCTGGGCGAACTGCACGCTATCCTCAGGCGGCAA
GAGGATTTCTACCCCTTTTTGAAAGATAACAGGGAAAAGATTGAGAAAATCCTCACATTTCGGATACCCT
ACTATGTAGGCCCCCTCGCCCGGGGAAATTCCAGATTCGCGTGGATGACTCGCAAATCAGAAGAGACCAT
CACTCCCTGGAACTTCGAGGAAGTCGTGGATAAGGGGGCCTCTGCCCAGTCCTTCATCGAAAGGATGACT
AACTTTGATAAAAATCTGCCTAACGAAAAGGTGCTTCCTAAACACTCTCTGCTGTACGAGTACTTCACAG
TTTATAACGAGCTCACCAAGGTCAAATACGTCACAGAAGGGATGAGAAAGCCAGCATTCCTGTCTGGAGA
GCAGAAGAAAGCTATCGTGGACCTCCTCTTCAAGACGAACCGGAAAGTTACCGTGAAACAGCTCAAAGAA
GACTATTTCAAAAAGATTGAATGTTTCGACTCTGTTGAAATCAGCGGAGTGGAGGATCGCTTCAACGCAT
CCCTGGGAACGTATCACGATCTCCTGAAAATCATTAAAGACAAGGACTTCCTGGACAATGAGGAGAACGA
GGACATTCTTGAGGACATTGTCCTCACCCTTACGTTGTTTGAAGATAGGGAGATGATTGAAGAACGCTTG
AAAACTTACGCTCATCTCTTCGACGACAAAGTCATGAAACAGCTCAAGAGGCGCCGATATACAGGATGGG
GGCGGCTGTCAAGAAAACTGATCAATGGGATCCGAGACAAGCAGAGTGGAAAGACAATCCTGGATTTTCT
TAAGTCCGATGGATTTGCCAACCGGAACTTCATGCAGTTGATCCATGATGACTCTCTCACCTTTAAGGAG
GACATCCAGAAAGCACAAGTTTCTGGCCAGGGGGACAGTCTTCACGAGCACATCGCTAATCTTGCAGGTA
GCCCAGCTATCAAAAAGGGAATACTGCAGACCGTTAAGGTCGTGGATGAACTCGTCAAAGTAATGGGAAG
GCATAAGCCCGAGAATATCGTTATCGAGATGGCCCGAGAGAACCAAACTACCCAGAAGGGACAGAAGAAC
AGTAGGGAAAGGATGAAGAGGATTGAAGAGGGTATAAAAGAACTGGGGTCCCAAATCCTTAAGGAACACC
CAGTTGAAAACACCCAGCTTCAGAATGAGAAGCTCTACCTGTACTACCTGCAGAACGGCAGGGACATGTA
CGTGGATCAGGAACTGGACATCAATCGGCTCTCCGACTACGACGTGGATCATATCGTGCCCCAGTCTTTT
CTCAAAGATGATTCTATTGATAATAAAGTGTTGACAAGATCCGATAAAAATAGAGGGAAGAGTGATAACG
TCCCCTCAGAAGAAGTTGTCAAGAAAATGAAAAATTATTGGCGGCAGCTGCTGAACGCCAAACTGATCAC
ACAACGGAAGTTCGATAATCTGACTAAGGCTGAACGAGGTGGCCTGTCTGAGTTGGATAAAGCCGGCTTC
ATCAAAAGGCAGCTTGTTGAGACACGCCAGATCACCAAGCACGTGGCCCAAATTCTCGATTCACGCATGA
ACACCAAGTACGATGAAAATGACAAACTGATTCGAGAGGTGAAAGTTATTACTCTGAAGTCTAAGCTGGT
CTCAGATTTCAGAAAGGACTTTCAGTTTTATAAGGTGAGAGAGATCAACAATTACCACCATGCGCATGAT
GCCTACCTGAATGCAGTGGTAGGCACTGCACTTATCAAAAAATATCCCAAGCTTGAATCTGAATTTGTTT
ACGGAGACTATAAAGTGTACGATGTTAGGAAAATGATCGCAAAGTCTGAGCAGGAAATAGGCAAGGCCAC
CGCTAAGTACTTCTTTTACAGCAATATTATGAATTTTTTCAAGACCGAGATTACACTGGCCAATGGAGAG
ATTCGGAAGCGACCACTTATCGAAACAAACGGAGAAACAGGAGAAATCGTGTGGGACAAGGGTAGGGATT
TCGCGACAGTCCGGAAGGTCCTGTCCATGCCGCAGGTGAACATCGTTAAAAAGACCGAAGTACAGACCGG
AGGCTTCTCCAAGGAAAGTATCCTCCCGAAAAGGAACAGCGACAAGCTGATCGCACGCAAAAAAGATTGG
GACCCCAAGAAATACGGCGGATTCGATTCTCCTACAGTCGCTTACAGTGTACTGGTTGTGGCCAAAGTGG
AGAAAGGGAAGTCTAAAAAACTCAAAAGCGTCAAGGAACTGCTGGGCATCACAATCATGGAGCGATCAAG
CTTCGAAAAAAACCCCATCGACTTTCTCGAGGCGAAAGGATATAAAGAGGTCAAAAAAGACCTCATCATT
AAGCTTCCCAAGTACTCTCTCTTTGAGCTTGAAAACGGCCGGAAACGAATGCTCGCTAGTGCGGGCGAGC
TGCAGAAAGGTAACGAGCTGGCACTGCCCTCTAAATACGTTAATTTCTTGTATCTGGCCAGCCACTATGA
AAAGCTCAAAGGGTCTCCCGAAGATAATGAGCAGAAGCAGCTGTTCGTGGAACAACACAAACACTACCTT
GATGAGATCATCGAGCAAATAAGCGAATTCTCCAAAAGAGTGATCCTCGCCGACGCTAACCTCGATAAGG
TGCTTTCTGCTTACAATAAGCACAGGGATAAGCCCATCAGGGAGCAGGCAGAAAACATTATCCACTTGTT
TACTCTGACCAACTTGGGCGCGCCTGCAGCCTTCAAGTACTTCGACACCACCATAGACAGAAAGCGGTAC
ACCTCTACAAAGGAGGTCCTGGACGCCACACTGATTCATCAGTCAATTACGGGGCTCTATGAAACAAGAA
TCGACCTCTCTCAGCTCGGTGGAGACAGCAGGGCTGACCCCAAGAAGAAGAGGAAGGTGTCGCCAGGGAT
CCGTCGACTTGACGCGTTAATATCAACAAGTTTGTACAAAAAAGCTGAACGAGAAACGTAAAATGATATA
AATATCAATATATTAAATTAGATTTTGCATAAAAAACAGACTACATAATACTGTAAAACACAACATATCC
AGTCACTATGGCGGCCGCATTAGGCACCCCAGGCTTTACACTTTATGCTTCCGGCTCGTATAATGTGTGG
ATTTTGAGTTAGGATCCGTCGAGATTTTCAGGAGCTAAGGAAGCTAAAATGGAGAAAAAAATCACTGGAT
ATACCACCGTTGATATATCCCAATGGCATCGTAAAGAACATTTTGAGGCATTTCAGTCAGTTGCTCAATG
TACCTATAACCAGACCGTTCAGCTGGATATTACGGCCTTTTTAAAGACCGTAAAGAAAAATAAGCACAAG
TTTTATCCGGCCTTTATTCACATTCTTGCCCGCCTGATGAATGCTCATCCGGAATTCCGTATGGCAATGA
AAGACGGTGAGCTGGTGATATGGGATAGTGTTCACCCTTGTTACACCGTTTTCCATGAGCAAACTGAAAC
GTTTTCATCGCTCTGGAGTGAATACCACGACGATTTCCGGCAGTTTCTACACATATATTCGCAAGATGTG
GCGTGTTACGGTGAAAACCTGGCCTATTTCCCTAAAGGGTTTATTGAGAATATGTTTTTCGTCTCAGCCA
ATCCCTGGGTGAGTTTCACCAGTTTTGATTTAAACGTGGCCAATATGGACAACTTCTTCGCCCCCGTTTT
CACCATGGGCAAATATTATACGCAAGGCGACAAGGTGCTGATGCCGCTGGCGATTCAGGTTCATCATGCC
GTTTGTGATGGCTTCCATGTCGGCAGAATGCTTAATGAATTACAACAGTACTGCGATGAGTGGCAGGGCG
GGGCGTAAAGATCTGGATCCGGCTTACTAAAAGCCAGATAACAGTATGCGTATTTGCGCGCTGATTTTTG
CGGTATAAGAATATATACTGATATGTATACCCGAAGTATGTCAAAAAGAGGTATGCTATGAAGCAGCGTA
TTACAGTGACAGTTGACAGCGACAGCTATCAGTTGCTCAAGGCATATATGATGTCAATATCTCCGGTCTG
GTAAGCACAACCATGCAGAATGAAGCCCGTCGTCTGCGTGCCGAACGCTGGAAAGCGGAAAATCAGGAAG
GGATGGCTGAGGTCGCCCGGTTTATTGAAATGAACGGCTCTTTTGCTGACGAGAACAGGGGCTGGTGAAA
TGCAGTTTAAGGTTTACACCTATAAAAGAGAGAGCCGTTATCGTCTGTTTGTGGATGTACAGAGTGATAT
TATTGACACGCCCGGGCGACGGATGGTGATCCCCCTGGCCAGTGCACGTCTGCTGTCAGATAAAGTCTCC
CGTGAACTTTACCCGGTGGTGCATATCGGGGATGAAAGCTGGCGCATGATGACCACCGATATGGCCAGTG
TGCCGGTCTCCGTTATCGGGGAAGAAGTGGCTGATCTCAGCCACCGCGAAAATGACATCAAAAACGCCAT
TAACCTGATGTTCTGGGGAATATAAATGTCAGGCTCCCTTATACACAGCCAGTCTGCAGGTCGACCATAG
TGACTGGATATGTTGTGTTTTACAGTATTATGTAGTCTGTTTTTTATGCAAAATCTAATTTAATATATTG
ATATTTATATCATTTTACGTTTCTCGTTCAGCTTTCTTGTACAAAGTGGTTGATATCATCTAGAGCGGCC
GCAGGTACCTGAATAACTAAGGCCGCTTCCCTTTAGTGAGGGTTAATGCTTCGAGCAGACAAAGGGTTCG
ATCCCTACCGGTTAGTAATGAGTTTAAACGGGGGAGGCTAACTGAAACACGGAAGGAGACAATACCGGAA
GGAACCCGCGCTATGACGGCAATAAAAAGACAGAATAAAACGCACGGGTGTTGGGTCGTTTGTTCATAAA
CGCGGGGTTCGGTCCCAGGGCTGGCACTCTGTCGATACCCCACCGAGACCCCATTGGGGCCAATACGCCC
GCGTTTCTTCCTTTTCCCCACCCCACCCCCCAAGTTCGGGTGAAGGCCCAGGGCTCGCAGCCAACGTCGG
GGCGGCAGGCCCTGCCATAGCAGATCTGCGCAGCTGGGGCTCTAGGGGGTATCCCC
[124 nt withheld, positions 7197-7320]
C
[91 nt withheld, positions 7322-7412]
A
[49 nt withheld, positions 7414-7462]
CCTTTGACGTTGGAGTCCACGTTCTTT
[37 nt withheld, positions 7490-7526]
ACCCTATCTCGGTCTATTCTTTTGATTTATAAGGGATTTTGCCGATTTCGGCCTATTGGTTAAAAAATGA
GCTGATTTAACAAAAATTTAACGCGAATTAATTCTGTGGAATGTGTGTCAGTTAGGGTGTGGAAAGTCCC
CAGGCTCCCCAGCAGGCAGAAGTATGCAAAGCATGCATCTCAATTAGTCAGCAACCAGGTGTGGAAAGTC
CCCAGGCTCCCCAGCAGGCAGAAGTATGCAAAGCATGCATCTCAATTAGTCAGCAACCATAGTCCCGCCC
CTAACTCCGCCCATCCCGCCCCTAACTCCGCCCAGTTCCGCCCATTCTCCGCCCCATGGCTGACTAATTT
TTTTTATTTATGCAGAGGCCGAGGCCGCCTCTGCCTCTGAGCTATTCCAGAAGTAGTGAGGAGGCTTTTT
TGGAGGCCTAGGCTTTTGCAAAAAGCTCCCGGGAGCTTGTATATCCATTTTCGGATCTGATCAAGAGACA
GGATGAGGATCGTTTCGCATGATTGAACAAGATGGATTGCACGCAGGTTCTCCGGCCGCTTGGGTGGAGA
GGCTATTCGGCTATGACTGGGCACAACAGACAATCGGCTGCTCTGATGCCGCCGTGTTCCGGCTGTCAGC
GCAGGGGCGCCCGGTTCTTTTTGTCAAGACCGACCTGTCCGGTGCCCTGAATGAACTGCAGGACGAGGCA
GCGCGGCTATCGTGGCTGGCCACGACGGGCGTTCCTTGCGCAGCTGTGCTCGACGTTGTCACTGAAGCGG
GAAGGGACTGGCTGCTATTGGGCGAAGTGCCGGGGCAGGATCTCCTGTCATCTCACCTTGCTCCTGCCGA
GAAAGTATCCATCATGGCTGATGCAATGCGGCGGCTGCATACGCTTGATCCGGCTACCTGCCCATTCGAC
CACCAAGCGAAACATCGCATCGAGCGAGCACGTACTCGGATGGAAGCCGGTCTTGTCGATCAGGATGATC
TGGACGAAGAGCATCAGGGGCTCGCGCCAGCCGAACTGTTCGCCAGGCTCAAGGCGCGCATGCCCGACGG
CGAGGATCTCGTCGTGACCCATGGCGATGCCTGCTTGCCGAATATCATGGTGGAAAATGGCCGCTTTTCT
GGATTCATCGACTGTGGCCGGCTGGGTGTGGCGGACCGCTATCAGGACATAGCGTTGGCTACCCGTGATA
TTGCTGAAGAGCTTGGCGGCGAATGGGCTGACCGCTTCCTCGTGCTTTACGGTATCGCCGCTCCCGATTC
GCAGCGCATCGCCTTCTATCGCCTTCTTGACGAGTTCTTCTGAGCGGGACTCTGGGGTTCGCGAAATGAC
CGACCAAGCGACGCCCAACCTGCCATCACGAGATTTCGATTCCACCGCCGCCTTCTATGAAAGGTTGGGC
TTCGGAATCGTTTTCCGGGACGCCGGCTGGATGATCCTCCAGCGCGGGGATCTCATGCTGGAGTTCTTCG
CCCACCCCAACTTGTTTATTGCAGCTTATAATGGTTACAAATAAAGCAATAGCATCACAAATTTCACAAA
TAAAGCATTTTTTTCACTGCATTCTAGTTGTGGTTTGTCCAAACTCATCAATGTATCTTATCATGTCTGT
ATACCGTCGACCTCTAGCTAGAGCTTGGCGTAATCATGGTCATAGCTGTTTCCTGTGTGAAATTGTTATC
CGCTCACAATTCCACACAACATACGAGCCGGAAGCATAAAGTGTAAAGCCTGGGGTGCCTAATGAGTGAG
CTAACTCACATTAATTGCGTTGCGCTCACTGCCCGCTTTCCAGTCGGGAAACCTGTCGTGCCAGCTGCAT
TAATGAATCGGCCAACGCGCGGGGAGAGGCGGTTTGCGTATTGGGCGCTCTTCCGCTTCCTCGCTCACTG
ACTCGCTGCGCTCGGTCGTTCGGCTGCGGCGAGCGGTATCAGCTCACTCAAAGGCGGTAATACGGTTATC
CACAGAATCAGGGGATAACGCAGGAAAGAACATGTGAGCAAAAGGCCAGCAAAAGGCCAGGAACCGTAAA
AAGGCCGCGTTGCTGGCGTTTTTCCATAGGCTCCGCCCCCCTGACGAGCATCACAAAAATCGACGCTCAA
GTCAGAGGTGGCGAAACCCGACAGGACTATAAAGATACCAGGCGTTTCCCCCTGGAAGCTCCCTCGTGCG
CTCTCCTGTTCCGACCCTGCCGCTTACCGGATACCTGTCCGCCTTTCTCCCTTCGGGAAGCGTGGCGCTT
TCTCATAGCTCACGCTGTAGGTATCTCAGTTCGGTGTAGGTCGTTCGCTCCAAGCTGGGCTGTGTGCACG
AACCCCCCGTTCAGCCCGACCGCTGCGCCTTATCCGGTAACTATCGTCTTGAGTCCAACCCGGTAAGACA
CGACTTATCGCCACTGGCAGCAGCCACTGGTAACAGGATTAGCAGAGCGAGGTATGTAGGCGGTGCTACA
GAGTTCTTGAAGTGGTGGCCTAACTACGGCTACACTAGAAGAACAGTATTTGGTATCTGCGCTCTGCTGA
AGCCAGTTACCTTCGGAAAAAGAGTTGGTAGCTCTTGATCCGGCAAACAAACCACCGCTGGTAGCGGTGG
TTTTTTTGTTTGCAAGCAGCAGATTACGCGCAGAAAAAAAGGATCTCAAGAAGATCCTTTGATCTTTTCT
ACGGGGTCTGACGCTCAGTGGAACGAAAACTCACGTTAAGGGATTTTGGTCATGAGATTATCAAAAAGGA
TCTTCACCTAGATCCTTTTAAATTAAAAATGAAGTTTTAAATCAATCTAAAGTATATATGAGTAAACTTG
GTCTGACAGTTACCAATGCTTAATCAGTGAGGCACCTATCTCAGCGATCTGTCTATTTCGTTCATCCATA
GTTGCCTGACTCCCCGTCGTGTAGATAACTACGATACGGGAGGGCTTACCATCTGGCCCCAGTGCTGCAA
TGATACCGCGAGACCCACGCTCACCGGCTCCAGATTTATCAGCAATAAACCAGCCAGCCGGAAGGGCCGA
GCGCAGAAGTGGTCCTGCAACTTTATCCGCCTCCATCCAGTCTATTAATTGTTGCCGGGAAGCTAGAGTA
AGTAGTTCGCCAGTTAATAGTTTGCGCAACGTTGTTGCCATTGCTACAGGCATCGTGGTGTCACGCTCGT
CGTTTGGTATGGCTTCATTCAGCTCCGGTTCCCAACGATCAAGGCGAGTTACATGATCCCCCATGTTGTG
CAAAAAAGCGGTTAGCTCCTTCGGTCCTCCGATCGTTGTCAGAAGTAAGTTGGCCGCAGTGTTATCACTC
ATGGTTATGGCAGCACTGCATAATTCTCTTACTGTCATGCCATCCGTAAGATGCTTTTCTGTGACTGGTG
AGTACTCAACCAAGTCATTCTGAGAATAGTGTATGCGGCGACCGAGTTGCTCTTGCCCGGCGTCAATACG
GGATAATACCGCGCCACATAGCAGAACTTTAAAAGTGCTCATCATTGGAAAACGTTCTTCGGGGCGAAAA
CTCTCAAGGATCTTACCGCTGTTGAGATCCAGTTCGATGTAACCCACTCGTGCACCCAACTGATCTTCAG
CATCTTTTACTTTCACCAGCGTTTCTGGGTGAGCAAAAACAGGAAGGCAAAATGCCGCAAAAAAGGGAAT
AAGGGCGACACGGAAATGTTGAATACTCATACTCTTCCTTTTTCAATATTATTGAAGCATTTATCAGGGT
TATTGTCTCATGAGCGGATACATATTTGAATGTATTTAGAAAAATAAACAAATAGGGGTTCCGCGCACAT
TTCCCCGAAAAGTGCCACCTGACGTCGACGGATCGGGAGATCTCCCGATCCCCTATGGTGCACTCT
